Addgene plasmid #167665: pRU43
Purpose: ENTRY vector for gRNA3 cloning under pAtU6 promoter
Depositing lab: Niko Geldner. Depositing organization: Universite de Lausanne (UNIL). Publication: Combined fluorescent seed selection and multiplex CRISPR/Cas9 assembly for fast generation of multiple Arabidopsis mutants. Ursache R, Fujita S, Denervaud Tendon V, Geldner N. Plant Methods. 2021 Oct 30;17(1):111. doi: 10.1186/s13007-021-00811-9. PubMed 34717688.
Backbone
  Vector backbone: pGEM-T Easy
  Vector type: CRISPR
Growth in bacteria
  Bacterial resistance: Ampicillin, 100 μg/mL
  Growth temperature: 37°C
  Growth strain: DH5alpha
  Copy number: High Copy
Gene/Insert
  Gene/Insert name: pAtU6
  Species: A. thaliana (mustard weed)
  Cloning method: Restriction Enzyme; 5′ cloning site Unknown (unknown if destroyed)
  Sequencing primers: 5′ CAGGAAACAGCTATGAC; 3′ GTAAAACGACGGCCAGT
Terms and licenses: Academic/Nonprofit Terms; Industry Terms: Not Available to Industry
Depositor comments: Please visit https://www.biorxiv.org/content/10.1101/2021.05.20.444986v1 for bioRxiv preprint.
How to cite: pRU43 was a gift from Niko Geldner (Addgene plasmid # 167665 ; http://n2t.net/addgene:167665 ; RRID:Addgene_167665)
