[The description below was written by a language model from this plasmid's Addgene catalogue record and pLannotate feature annotations shown in this document.]
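Description:
pRU43 is a small (about 3.9 kb) bacterial entry plasmid built on the pGEM-T Easy cloning backbone and classified as a CRISPR vector. It is one module of a multiplex CRISPR/Cas9 assembly system developed for generating multiple Arabidopsis mutants, and serves as the entry vector into which the third guide RNA (gRNA3) of a set is cloned. It replicates in E. coli from a high-copy ColE1/pUC-type origin and is selected with ampicillin through the β-lactamase gene and its native promoter. The backbone also carries an f1 phage origin, along with the usual pGEM remnants: a lacZα fragment, the lac promoter, operator and CAP site, a lacI fragment, and T7 and SP6 phage promoters flanking the cloning region.

The payload sits between the T7 and SP6 promoters and consists of an Arabidopsis thaliana U6 snRNA promoter (pAtU6) placed upstream of the Streptococcus pyogenes Cas9 guide RNA scaffold, both on the reverse strand. U6 promoters are RNA polymerase III promoters commonly used to express short, uncapped RNAs with defined ends in plant cells, so inserting a target-specific spacer between promoter and scaffold yields a complete sgRNA expression unit. The automated annotation recognises only a short stretch of the AtU6 promoter. A small match to a hornet peptide in the same region is almost certainly a spurious hit. The record does not state the restriction sites used for spacer insertion, nor how the finished cassette is transferred and combined with other gRNA units. The plasmid encodes no Cas9 and carries no plant selection marker, so it acts purely as a cloning intermediate rather than a plant transformation vector.
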