Features (pLannotate 1.2.2; 15 found; start..end, strand, type, name):
    182..770     -  rep_origin     ori: high-copy-number ColE1/pMB1/pBR322/pUC origin of replication
    941..1801    -  CDS            AmpR: β-lactamase; bla; confers resistance to ampicillin, carbenicillin, and related antibiotics
   1802..1906    -  promoter       AmpR promoter: bla
   1933..1983    +  misc_feature   bom (fragment): basis of mobility region from pBR322
   2011..2439    -  rep_origin     f1 ori (sequence partly withheld): f1 bacteriophage origin of replication; arrow indicates direction of (+) strand synthesis
   2443..2600    -  CDS            lacZα (fragment): LacZα fragment of β-galactosidase; lacZ fragment
   2603..2621    +  promoter       T7 promoter: promoter for bacteriophage T7 RNA polymerase
   3051..3126    -  misc_RNA       gRNA scaffold: guide RNA scaffold for the Streptococcus pyogenes CRISPR/Cas9 system
   3201..3217    -  promoter       AtU6 promoter (fragment): consensus promoter from the three Arabidopsis U6 snRNA genes (Waibel and Filipowicz, 1990; Nekrasov et al., 2013)
   3543..3596    -  CDS            VESPI_VESMG (fragment): Experimental evidence at protein level: Swiss-Prot protein existence level 1. Shows contractile activity on isolated ileum smooth muscle. From Vespa magnifica (Hornet).
   3608..3626    -  promoter       SP6 promoter: promoter for bacteriophage SP6 RNA polymerase
   3668..3684    -  protein_bind   lac operator: The lac repressor binds to the lac operator to inhibit transcription in E. coli. This inhibition can be relieved by adding lactose or isopropyl-β-D-thiogalactopyranoside (IPTG). lac repressor encoded by lacI
   3692..3722    -  promoter       lac promoter: promoter for the E. coli lac operon
   3737..3758    -  protein_bind   CAP binding site: CAP binding activates transcription in the presence of cAMP. E. coli catabolite activator protein
   3771..3863    -  CDS            lacI (fragment): lac repressor; lacI; The lac repressor binds to the lac operator to inhibit transcription in E. coli. This inhibition can be relieved by adding lactose or isopropyl-β-D-thiogalactopyranoside (IPTG).
>Addgene plasmid #167665 | pRU43 | addgene full sequence | sequence record 331846 | Addgene NGS Result
CTTCCGCTTCCTCGCTCACTGACTCGCTGCGCTCGGTCGTTCGGCTGCGGCGAGCGGTATCAGCTCACTC
AAAGGCGGTAATACGGTTATCCACAGAATCAGGGGATAACGCAGGAAAGAACATGTGAGCAAAAGGCCAG
CAAAAGGCCAGGAACCGTAAAAAGGCCGCGTTGCTGGCGTTTTTCCATAGGCTCCGCCCCCCTGACGAGC
ATCACAAAAATCGACGCTCAAGTCAGAGGTGGCGAAACCCGACAGGACTATAAAGATACCAGGCGTTTCC
CCCTGGAAGCTCCCTCGTGCGCTCTCCTGTTCCGACCCTGCCGCTTACCGGATACCTGTCCGCCTTTCTC
CCTTCGGGAAGCGTGGCGCTTTCTCATAGCTCACGCTGTAGGTATCTCAGTTCGGTGTAGGTCGTTCGCT
CCAAGCTGGGCTGTGTGCACGAACCCCCCGTTCAGCCCGACCGCTGCGCCTTATCCGGTAACTATCGTCT
TGAGTCCAACCCGGTAAGACACGACTTATCGCCACTGGCAGCAGCCACTGGTAACAGGATTAGCAGAGCG
AGGTATGTAGGCGGTGCTACAGAGTTCTTGAAGTGGTGGCCTAACTACGGCTACACTAGAAGAACAGTAT
TTGGTATCTGCGCTCTGCTGAAGCCAGTTACCTTCGGAAAAAGAGTTGGTAGCTCTTGATCCGGCAAACA
AACCACCGCTGGTAGCGGTGGTTTTTTTGTTTGCAAGCAGCAGATTACGCGCAGAAAAAAAGGATCTCAA
GAAGATCCTTTGATCTTTTCTACGGGGTCTGACGCTCAGTGGAACGAAAACTCACGTTAAGGGATTTTGG
TCATGAGATTATCAAAAAGGATCTTCACCTAGATCCTTTTAAATTAAAAATGAAGTTTTAAATCAATCTA
AAGTATATATGAGTAAACTTGGTCTGACAGTTACCAATGCTTAATCAGTGAGGCACCTATCTCAGCGATC
TGTCTATTTCGTTCATCCATAGTTGCCTGACTCCCCGTCGTGTAGATAACTACGATACGGGAGGGCTTAC
CATCTGGCCCCAGTGCTGCAATGATACCGCGAGATCCACGCTCACCGGCTCCAGATTTATCAGCAATAAA
CCAGCCAGCCGGAAGGGCCGAGCGCAGAAGTGGTCCTGCAACTTTATCCGCCTCCATCCAGTCTATTAAT
TGTTGCCGGGAAGCTAGAGTAAGTAGTTCGCCAGTTAATAGTTTGCGCAACGTTGTTGCCATTGCTACAG
GCATCGTGGTGTCACGCTCGTCGTTTGGTATGGCTTCATTCAGCTCCGGTTCCCAACGATCAAGGCGAGT
TACATGATCCCCCATGTTGTGCAAAAAAGCGGTTAGCTCCTTCGGTCCTCCGATCGTTGTCAGAAGTAAG
TTGGCCGCAGTGTTATCACTCATGGTTATGGCAGCACTGCATAATTCTCTTACTGTCATGCCATCCGTAA
GATGCTTTTCTGTGACTGGTGAGTACTCAACCAAGTCATTCTGAGAATAGTGTATGCGGCGACCGAGTTG
CTCTTGCCCGGCGTCAATACGGGATAATACCGCGCCACATAGCAGAACTTTAAAAGTGCTCATCATTGGA
AAACGTTCTTCGGGGCGAAAACTCTCAAGGATCTTACCGCTGTTGAGATCCAGTTCGATGTAACCCACTC
GTGCACCCAACTGATCTTCAGCATCTTTTACTTTCACCAGCGTTTCTGGGTGAGCAAAAACAGGAAGGCA
AAATGCCGCAAAAAAGGGAATAAGGGCGACACGGAAATGTTGAATACTCATACTCTTCCTTTTTCAATAT
TATTGAAGCATTTATCAGGGTTATTGTCTCATGAGCGGATACATATTTGAATGTATTTAGAAAAATAAAC
AAATAGGGGTTCCGCGCACATTTCCCCGAAAAGTGCCACCTGATGCGGTGTGAAATACCGCACAGATGCG
TAAGGAGAAAATACCGCATCAGGAAATTGTAAGCGTTAATATTTTGTTAAAATTCGCGTTAAATTTTTGT
TAAATCAGCTCATTTTTTAACCAATAGGCCGAAATCGGCAAAATCCCTTATAAATCAAAAGAATAGACCG
AGATAGGGT
[37 nt withheld, positions 2110-2146]
AAAGAACGTGGACTCCAACGTCAAAGG
[49 nt withheld, positions 2174-2222]
T
[91 nt withheld, positions 2224-2314]
G
[124 nt withheld, positions 2316-2439]
CCATTCGCCATTCAGGCTGCGCAACTGTTGGGAAGGGCGATCGGTGCGGGCCTCTTCGCTATTACGCCAG
CTGGCGAAAGGGGGATGTGCTGCAAGGCGATTAAGTTGGGTAACGCCAGGGTTTTCCCAGTCACGACGTT
GTAAAACGACGGCCAGTGAATTGTAATACGACTCACTATAGGGCGAATTGGGCCCGACGTCGCATGCTCC
CGGCCGCCATGGCGGCCGGTCTCCCTGGGCTGATCCTAAATGCTATCAAGTTTATTATATTTTTGTGAAA
GAAATGTTGTGTTTCAATCTTTGGTCTATCTAATTTCACCCTTCATAAGAAAATGATGTAGCCGTCTGGA
AACAAACTCTCGATACATTTCTTACCCGAAATCTGGTTAACAAAACGCATTGGTGTCGCCGACTCGAAAC
AAACTCTCTGACAATCAGAACTGAAACAACGGACCAATCACTTTGTCTTAGCTATCTAAATAAGCTCATT
GCAGGTCCAACTTTTTTCGCGCAGATTTGCATCCAAAACTTCACTTATGATTCACGAAACGGAAAAAAAA
ACCCAGAAATCTACAGATGAAGAAAAAATCTGAAAATTTTTGCCAAAAAAAGCACCGACTCGGTGCCACT
TTTTCAAGTTGATAACGGACTAGCCTTATTTTAACTTGCTATTTCTAGCTCTAAAACAGGTCTTCTCGAA
GACCCCAATCACTACTTCGACTCTAGCTGTATATAAACTCAGCTTCGTTTTCTTATCTAAGCGATGTGGG
ACTTTTGAAGATTGTTTTCAACTTAAATGGGCCTATATAAGAAATACTATTGTTCTTTCCCATATAAATG
GGCCTGCTTCTCTTCTTTCAGATTCCCAGGGGCCTTTTGAAGATTATCTTCATATCTTAAGAATGAAGAT
GTTTTATTCAATCAAATTCTTGAAGGTTCGATGCCTAATCATTCTAATCCTGGGACAAACTATGAAACAA
GATACAAAAACTCCGAATGGAAAGTTAAAAAGAAGAAAACGAAAGCTACGGTTCAAGAAAATGTAAGCTG
ATAAACAAAAAAAAACTGTATGAACGAAGAAGAAGAAAAAAAGGTCCTGAGACCGCGGCCGCCTGCAGGT
CGACCATATGGGAGAGCTCCCAACGCGTTGGATGCATAGCTTGAGTATTCTATAGTGTCACCTAAATAGC
TTGGCGTAATCATGGTCATAGCTGTTTCCTGTGTGAAATTGTTATCCGCTCACAATTCCACACAACATAC
GAGCCGGAAGCATAAAGTGTAAAGCCTGGGGTGCCTAATGAGTGAGCTAACTCACATTAATTGCGTTGCG
CTCACTGCCCGCTTTCCAGTCGGGAAACCTGTCGTGCCAGCTGCATTAATGAATCGGCCAACGCGCGGGG
AGAGGCGGTTTGCGTATTGGGCGCT
